>Addgene plasmid #23591 | pDONR223-PDGFRL | depositor partial sequence | sequence record 10734 | Author sequence
ATGAAGGTCTGGCTGCTGCTTGGTCTTCTGCTGGTGCACGAAGCGCTGGAGGATGTTACTGGCCAACACC
TTCCCAAGAACAAGCGTCCAAAAGAACCAGGAGAGAATAGAATCAAACCTACCAACAAGAAGGTGAAGCC
CAAAATTCCTAAAATGAAGGACAGGGACTCAGCCAATTCAGCACCAAAGACGCAGTCTATCATGATGCAA
GTGCTGGATAAAGGTCGCTTCCAGAAACCCGCCGCTACCCTGAGTCTGCTGGCGGGGCAAACTGTAGAGC
TTCGATGTAAAGGGAGTAGAATTGGGTGGAGCTACCCTGCGTATCTGGACACCTTTAAGGATTCTCGCCT
CAGCGTCAAGCAGAATGAGCGCTACGGCCAGTTGACTCTGGTCAACTCCACCTCGGCAGACACAGGTGAA
TTCAGCTGCTGGGTGCAGCTCTGCAGCGGCTACATCTGCAGGAAGGACGAGGCCAAAACGGGCTCCACCT
ACATCTTTTTTACAGAGAAAGGAGAACTCTTTGTACCTTCTCCCAGCTACTTCGATGTTGTCTACTTGAA
CCCGGACAGACAGGCTGTGGTTCCTTGTCGGGTGACCGTGCTGTCGGCCAAAGTCACGCTCCACAGGGAA
TTCCCAGCCAAGGAGATCCCAGCCAATGGAACGGACATTGTTTATGACATGAAGCGGGGCTTTGTGTATC
TGCAACCTCATTCCGAGCACCAGGGTGTGGTTTACTGCAGGGCGGAGGCCGGGGGCAGATCTCAGATCTC
CGTCAAGTACCAGCTGCTCTACGTGGCGGTTCCCAGTGGCCCTCCCTCAACAACCATCTTGGCTTCTTCA
AACAAAGTGAAAAGTGGGGACGACATCAGTGTGCTCTGCACTGTCCTGGGGGAGCCCGATGTGGAGGTGG
AGTTCACCTGGATCTTCCCAGGGCAGAAGGATGAAAGGCCTGTGACGATCCAAGACACTTGGAGGTTGAT
CCACAGAGGACTGGGACACACCACGAGAATCTCCCAGAGTGTCATTACAGTGGAAGACTTCGAGACGATT
GATGCAGGATATTACATTTGCACTGCTCAGAATCTTCAAGGACAGACCACAGTAGCTACCACTGTTGAGT
TTTCCTGA
