>Addgene plasmid #23591 | pDONR223-PDGFRL | addgene partial sequence | sequence record 29405 | 23591 with M13pUC-fwd
AGCTCGGGCCCAATAATGATTTTATTTTGACTGATAGTGACCTGTTCGTTGCAACAAATTGATGAGCAAT
GCTTTTTTATAATGCCAACTTTGTACAAAAAAGTTGGCATGAAGGTCTGGCTGCTGCTTGGTCTTCTGCT
GGTGCACGAAGCGCTGGAGGATGTTACTGGCCAACACCTTCCCAAGAACAAGCGTCCAAAAGAACCAGGA
GAGAATAGAATCAAACCTACCAACAAGAAGGTGAAGCCCAAAATTCCTAAAATGAAGGACAGGGACTCAG
CCAATTCAGCACCAAAGACGCAGTCTATCATGATGCAAGTGCTGGATAAAGGTCGCTTCCAGAAACCCGC
CGCTACCCTGAGTCTGCTGGCGGGGCAAACTGTAGAGCTTCGATGTAAAGGGAGTAGAATTGGGTGGAGC
TACCCTGCGTATCTGGACACCTTTAAGGATTCTCGCCTCAGCGTCAAGCAGAATGAGCGCTACGGCCAGT
TGACTCTGGTCAACTCCACCTCGGCAGACACAGGTGAATTCAGCTGCTGGGTGCAGCTCTGCAGCGGCTA
CATCTGCAGGAAGGACGAGGCCAAAACGGGCTCCACCTACATCTTTT
