[The description below was written by a language model from this plasmid's Addgene catalogue record.]
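Description:
pDONR223-PDGFRL is a Gateway entry-type clone built on the Invitrogen pDONR223 donor backbone (about 5 kb without insert), carrying the human PDGFRL open reading frame (platelet-derived growth factor receptor-like, also known as PDGRL or PRLTS) as an insert of roughly 1.1 kb. It is a bacterial propagation and shuttling plasmid, not an expression vector. It is maintained at high copy in E. coli under spectinomycin selection. The record does not list an origin of replication or a feature table, and no promoter capable of driving the ORF in mammalian cells is described. The insert was introduced by Gateway recombination, so it should be flanked by the attL-type sites that such a reaction normally produces in a donor backbone. M13 forward and reverse primer sites on either side allow the insert to be sequence-verified.

The key design feature is that the ORF lacks a stop codon. This "open" configuration allows the coding sequence to be moved by recombination into a destination vector that supplies a C-terminal epitope tag of choice, together with the stop codon, in frame. Because the plasmid provides neither a stop codon nor expression elements, the depositors state that it should not be transfected directly. They point instead to a set of compatible lentiviral destination vectors (the pLX301–pLX304 series) for expressing these ORFs in mammalian cells. The clone belongs to a larger ORF collection distributed as a kit. The associated publication concerns resistance to RAF inhibition through MAP kinase pathway reactivation, which suggests use of the collection in gain-of-function ORF expression studies.
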