Addgene plasmid #23591: pDONR223-PDGFRL
Depositing lab: William Hahn & David Root. Depositing organization: Dana-Farber Cancer Institute. Publication: COT drives resistance to RAF inhibition through MAP kinase pathway reactivation. Johannessen CM, Boehm JS, Kim SY, Thomas SR, Wardwell L, Johnson LA, Emery CM, Stransky N, Cogdill AP, Barretina J, Caponigro G, Hieronymus H, Murray RR, Salehi-Ashtiani K, Hill DE, Vidal M, Zhao JJ, Yang X, Alkan O, Kim S, Harris JL, Wilson CJ, Myer VE, Finan PM, Root DE, Roberts TM, Golub T, Flaherty KT, Dummer R, Weber BL, Sellers WR, Schlegel R, Wargo JA, Hahn WC, Garraway LA. Nature. 2010 Dec 16;468(7326):968-72. doi: 10.1038/nature09627 PubMed 21107320.
Backbone
  Vector backbone: pDONR223
  Backbone manufacturer: Invitrogen
  Backbone size w/o insert (bp): 5005
  Vector type: Gateway Donor vector
Growth in bacteria
  Bacterial resistance: Spectinomycin, 50 μg/mL
  Growth temperature: 37°C
  Growth strain: DH5alpha
  Copy number: High Copy
Gene/Insert
  Gene/Insert name: PDGFRL (alt name: platelet-derived growth factor receptor-like;PDGFRL)
  Species: H. sapiens (human)
  Insert size (bp): 1128
  Entrez Gene: PDGFRL (a.k.a. PDGRL, PRLTS)
  Cloning method: Gateway Cloning
  Sequencing primers: 5′ M13pUC-fwd; 3′ M13rev
Terms and licenses: Academic/Nonprofit Terms; Industry Terms: Not Available to Industry
Depositor comments: The ORF has no Stop codon. This design enables easy recombination into a destination vector to add an epitope tag of choice and Stop codon to the ORF. Do NOT use this plasmid directly for transfections. A set of 4 custom lentiviral vectors is available ( pLX301 (http://www.addgene.org/25895/) , pLX302 (http://www.addgene.org/25896/) , pLX303 (http://www.addgene.org/25897/) , pLX304 (http://www.addgene.org/25890/) ) to be used to express these ORFs in mammalian cells. These plasmids are not included in the kit and must be ordered separately.
How to cite: pDONR223-PDGFRL was a gift from William Hahn & David Root (Addgene plasmid # 23591 ; http://n2t.net/addgene:23591 ; RRID:Addgene_23591)
